>Addgene plasmid #123240 | pCEP4-B41gp160-754* | depositor full sequence | sequence record 235192 | pCEP4-B41gp160-754* sequence 12458 bps
GCCACCATGCCAATGGGTAGTCTTCAGCCTCTCGCCACCTTGTATCTGCTCGGTATGCTGGTTGCCAGCG
TTCTGGCTAACTTGTGGGTGACCGTATACTACGGGGTCCCGGTATGGAAGGAGGCAAACACTACACTCTT
CTGTGCTTCCGACGCAAAGGGGTATGATACGGAGAAGCATAATGTCTGGGCGACACATGCATGTGTGCCT
ACAGACCCAAACCCGCAGGAAGTCCTCCTTGGTAATAACGTGACCGAGAACTTTAATATGTGGAAAAATA
ACATGGTAGAGCAGATGCATGAAGACATTATAAGCTTGTGGGATCAATCTCTTAAGCCGTGTGTGAAGCT
GACACCGCTTTGCGTAACACTCAATTGTACGGATTTGACGAAAAATAGCACTACCAATAACTCCACCGCT
ACTAACAATACCACGAACAATAGTACCGAAAAAATGGAGATGGACAAAGGCGAGATGAAGAATTGCTCCT
TTAATATCACAACAAATATTCGAGATAAGATGCAGAAAGAATACGCTTTGCTGTACAAGCTTGACATCGT
GCCGATCGACAATGGCAAGAATAACAGCAACACCAATTATCGCCTGATTTCATGTAATACCTCAGTAATT
ACGCAATCATGTCCCAAAGTGTCATTTCAGCCCATTCCTATTCATTATTGTGCACCCGCCGGTTTTGCAA
TACTTAAGTGTAATAATAAGACCTTTAATGGAAGCGGGCCTTGTACTAATGTGTCTTCCGTGCAATGCAC
TCACGGTATCCGACCTGTTGTTTCAACCCAGCTTTTGCTGAACGGAAGTCTCGCTGAAGAAGAAATCGTG
ATTAGGTCCGCTAACTTCTCTGACAACACGAAGACTATAATTGTCCAACTTAAGGAAGCGGTCGAAATAA
ACTGTACGCGCCCGAATAATAACACGCGAAAATCAATTAACATCGGGCCTGGGCGAGCTTTTTATGCTAC
TGGCAACATAATAGGGGACATCCGCCAAGCTCATTGTAACATATCACGGACAAAGTGGAATAATACGTTG
ACAGAAATTGCTAAGAAGCTGAACAAGCAGTACGAGAATAGAACAATAGCATTTAATCAATCCTCCGGAG
GCGATCTTGAGATCGTCATGCATTCATTCAACTGCGGTGGAGAATTTTTCTATTGCAACACTTCCCAGCT
GTTCAGAGATACGTGGAACAACACTTGGAACGGCATATGGAACAACGATACGGAGGTCAACGAGACTATC
ACACTTCCGTGTAGAATCAAACAAATAATCAATATGTGGCAAGAAGTCGGGAAGGCGATGTATGCCCCGC
CAATCCGCGGCCAAATCAATTGCTCATCAAATATTACGGGACTCCTGCTCACCCGCGACGGGGGAGAAAG
CAACAAGACCATAGAGGTCTTCCGGCCCGGTGGCGGAGACATGAGGGACAACTGGAGGTCCGAGCTGTAT
AAGTACAAAGTTGTTAAGATAGAGCCCCTCGGGGTTGCTCCCACCAAAGCTAAAAGAAGAGTGGTGCAAC
GAGAGAAAAGAGCCGTCGGCTTGGGTGCCCTCTTCGTCGGATTTTTGGGAGCTGCAGGTAGCACAATGGG
TGCTGCCTCTATAACGCTGACCGTACAAGCTCGACAGCTTCTTAGTGGTATCGTTCAACAACAAAACAAT
CTCTTGCGAGCAATAGAAGCCCAACAGCATTTGCTTCAACTGACAGTATGGGGCGTTAAGCAGTTGCAAG
CGCGGGTCTTGGCGGTCGAACGATACCTGAAAGACCAGCAACTCCTGGGCTTGTGGGGATGCAGCGGCAA
ACTTATATGTACCACAGCTGTACCTTGGAACACCAGCTGGAGTAACAAGAGTTACGATTATATCTGGGAC
AACATGACGTGGATGCAATGGGAGCGCGAGATTGATAACTATACAGGAGTTATCTACAAGCTGATTGAGG
AATCCCAGAACCAACAGGAGAAAAATGAACAAGAACTTTTGGCCCTGGATAAATGGGCAAATCTGTGGAA
CTGGTTTGACATCACAAGATGGCTTTGGTACATTAAGATTTTTATTATGATCGTAGGGGGTTTGGTAGGG
CTTCGGATCGTTTTTGCTGTGCTCTCCATCGTGAACCGAGTCAGGCAGGGGTACTCACCTTTGAGCCTGC
AAACGCACTTTCCTGCGCCAAGAGGACCGGATCGACCAGAGGGAACGGAGGAGGAAGGTGGTGACCGGGA
TCGGGATCGCAGCACTCCCCTCGTGGATGGGTTCCTTTGATAACTCGAGGCCGGCAAGGCCGGATCCAGA
CATGATAAGATACATTGATGAGTTTGGACAAACCACAACTAGAATGCAGTGAAAAAAATGCTTTATTTGT
GAAATTTGTGATGCTATTGCTTTATTTGTAACCATTATAAGCTGCAATAAACAAGTTAACAACAACAATT
GCATTCATTTTATGTTTCAGGTTCAGGGGGAGGTGTGGGAGGTTTTTTAAAGCAAGTAAAACCTCTACAA
ATGTGGTATGGCTGATTATGATCCGGCTGCCTCGCGCGTTTCGGTGATGACGGTGAAAACCTCTGACACA
TGCAGCTCCCGGAGACGGTCACAGCTTGTCTGTAAGCGGATGCCGGGAGCAGACAAGCCCGTCAGGGCGC
GTCAGCGGGTGTTGGCGGGTGTCGGGGCGCAGCCATGAGGTCGACTCTAGAGGATCGATCCCCGCCCCGG
ACGAACTAAACCTGACTACGACATCTCTGCCCCTTCTTCGCGGGGCAGTGCATGTAATCCCTTCAGTTGG
TTGGTACAACTTGCCAACTGGGCCCTGTTCCACATGTGACACGGGGGGGGACCAAACACAAAGGGGTTCT
CTGACTGTAGTTGACATCCTTATAAATGGATGTGCACATTTGCCAACACTGAGTGGCTTTCATCCTGGAG
CAGACTTTGCAGTCTGTGGACTGCAACACAACATTGCCTTTATGTGTAACTCTTGGCTGAAGCTCTTACA
CCAATGCTGGGGGACATGTACCTCCCAGGGGCCCAGGAAGACTACGGGAGGCTACACCAACGTCAATCAG
AGGGGCCTGTGTAGCTACCGATAAGCGGACCCTCAAGAGGGCATTAGCAATAGTGTTTATAAGGCCCCCT
TGTTAACCCTAAACGGGTAGCATATGCTTCCCGGGTAGTAGTATATACTATCCAGACTAACCCTAATTCA
ATAGCATATGTTACCCAACGGGAAGCATATGCTATCGAATTAGGGTTAGTAAAAGGGTCCTAAGGAACAG
CGATATCTCCCACCCCATGAGCTGTCACGGTTTTATTTACATGGGGTCAGGATTCCACGAGGGTAGTGAA
CCATTTTAGTCACAAGGGCAGTGGCTGAAGATCAAGGAGCGGGCAGTGAACTCTCCTGAATCTTCGCCTG
CTTCTTCATTCTCCTTCGTTTAGCTAATAGAATAACTGCTGAGTTGTGAACAGTAAGGTGTATGTGAGGT
GCTCGAAAACAAGGTTTCAGGTGACGCCCCCAGAATAAAATTTGGACGGGGGGTTCAGTGGTGGCATTGT
GCTATGACACCAATATAACCCTCACAAACCCCTTGGGCAATAAATACTAGTGTAGGAATGAAACATTCTG
AATATCTTTAACAATAGAAATCCATGGGGTGGGGACAAGCCGTAAAGACTGGATGTCCATCTCACACGAA
TTTATGGCTATGGGCAACACATAATCCTAGTGCAATATGATACTGGGGTTATTAAGATGTGTCCCAGGCA
GGGACCAAGACAGGTGAACCATGTTGTTACACTCTATTTGTAACAAGGGGAAAGAGAGTGGACGCCGACA
GCAGCGGACTCCACTGGTTGTCTCTAACACCCCCGAAAATTAAACGGGGCTCCACGCCAATGGGGCCCAT
AAACAAAGACAAGTGGCCACTCTTTTTTTTGAAATTGTGGAGTGGGGGCACGCGTCAGCCCCCACACGCC
GCCCTGCGGTTTTGGACTGTAAAATAAGGGTGTAATAACTTGGCTGATTGTAACCCCGCTAACCACTGCG
GTCAAACCACTTGCCCACAAAACCACTAATGGCACCCCGGGGAATACCTGCATAAGTAGGTGGGCGGGCC
AAGATAGGGGCGCGATTGCTGCGATCTGGAGGACAAATTACACACACTTGCGCCTGAGCGCCAAGCACAG
GGTTGTTGGTCCTCATATTCACGAGGTCGCTGAGAGCACGGTGGGCTAATGTTGCCATGGGTAGCATATA
CTACCCAAATATCTGGATAGCATATGCTATCCTAATCTATATCTGGGTAGCATAGGCTATCCTAATCTAT
ATCTGGGTAGCATATGCTATCCTAATCTATATCTGGGTAGTATATGCTATCCTAATTTATATCTGGGTAG
CATAGGCTATCCTAATCTATATCTGGGTAGCATATGCTATCCTAATCTATATCTGGGTAGTATATGCTAT
CCTAATCTGTATCCGGGTAGCATATGCTATCCTAATAGAGATTAGGGTAGTATATGCTATCCTAATTTAT
ATCTGGGTAGCATATACTACCCAAATATCTGGATAGCATATGCTATCCTAATCTATATCTGGGTAGCATA
TGCTATCCTAATCTATATCTGGGTAGCATAGGCTATCCTAATCTATATCTGGGTAGCATATGCTATCCTA
ATCTATATCTGGGTAGTATATGCTATCCTAATTTATATCTGGGTAGCATAGGCTATCCTAATCTATATCT
GGGTAGCATATGCTATCCTAATCTATATCTGGGTAGTATATGCTATCCTAATCTGTATCCGGGTAGCATA
TGCTATCCTCATGCATATACAGTCAGCATATGATACCCAGTAGTAGAGTGGGAGTGCTATCCTTTGCATA
TGCCGCCACCTCCCAAGGGGGCGTGAATTTTCGCTGCTTGTCCTTTTCCTGCATGCTGGTTGCTCCCATT
CTTAGGTGAATTTAAGGAGGCCAGGCTAAAGCCGTCGCATGTCTGATTGCTCACCAGGTAAATGTCGCTA
ATGTTTTCCAACGCGAGAAGGTGTTGAGCGCGGAGCTGAGTGACGTGACAACATGGGTATGCCCAATTGC
CCCATGTTGGGAGGACGAAAATGGTGACAAGACAGATGGCCAGAAATACACCAACAGCACGCATGATGTC
TACTGGGGATTTATTCTTTAGTGCGGGGGAATACACGGCTTTTAATACGATTGAGGGCGTCTCCTAACAA
GTTACATCACTCCTGCCCTTCCTCACCCTCATCTCCATCACCTCCTTCATCTCCGTCATCTCCGTCATCA
CCCTCCGCGGCAGCCCCTTCCACCATAGGTGGAAACCAGGGAGGCAAATCTACTCCATCGTCAAAGCTGC
ACACAGTCACCCTGATATTGCAGGTAGGAGCGGGCTTTGTCATAACAAGGTCCTTAATCGCATCCTTCAA
AACCTCAGCAAATATATGAGTTTGTAAAAAGACCATGAAATAACAGACAATGGACTCCCTTAGCGGGCCA
GGTTGTGGGCCGGGTCCAGGGGCCATTCCAAAGGGGAGACGACTCAATGGTGTAAGACGACATTGTGGAA
TAGCAAGGGCAGTTCCTCGCCTTAGGTTGTAAAGGGAGGTCTTACTACCTCCATATACGAACACACCGGC
GACCCAAGTTCCTTCGTCGGTAGTCCTTTCTACGTGACTCCTAGCCAGGAGAGCTCTTAAACCTTCTGCA
ATGTTCTCAAATTTCGGGTTGGAACCTCCTTGACCACGATGCTTTCCAAACCACCCTCCTTTTTTGCGCC
TGCCTCCATCACCCTGACCCCGGGGTCCAGTGCTTGGGCCTTCTCCTGGGTCATCTGCGGGGCCCTGCTC
TATCGCTCCCGGGGGCACGTCAGGCTCACCATCTGGGCCACCTTCTTGGTGGTATTCAAAATAATCGGCT
TCCCCTACAGGGTGGAAAAATGGCCTTCTACCTGGAGGGGGCCTGCGCGGTGGAGACCCGGATGATGATG
ACTGACTACTGGGACTCCTGGGCCTCTTTTCTCCACGTCCACGACCTCTCCCCCTGGCTCTTTCACGACT
TCCCCCCCTGGCTCTTTCACGTCCTCTACCCCGGCGGCCTCCACTACCTCCTCGACCCCGGCCTCCACTA
CCTCCTCGACCCCGGCCTCCACTGCCTCCTCGACCCCGGCCTCCACCTCCTGCTCCTGCCCCTCCTGCTC
CTGCCCCTCCTCCTGCTCCTGCCCCTCCTGCCCCTCCTGCTCCTGCCCCTCCTGCCCCTCCTGCTCCTGC
CCCTCCTGCCCCTCCTGCTCCTGCCCCTCCTGCCCCTCCTCCTGCTCCTGCCCCTCCTGCCCCTCCTCCT
GCTCCTGCCCCTCCTGCCCCTCCTGCTCCTGCCCCTCCTGCCCCTCCTGCTCCTGCCCCTCCTGCCCCTC
CTGCTCCTGCCCCTCCTGCTCCTGCCCCTCCTGCTCCTGCCCCTCCTGCTCCTGCCCCTCCTGCCCCTCC
TGCCCCTCCTCCTGCTCCTGCCCCTCCTGCTCCTGCCCCTCCTGCCCCTCCTGCCCCTCCTGCTCCTGCC
CCTCCTCCTGCTCCTGCCCCTCCTGCCCCTCCTGCCCCTCCTCCTGCTCCTGCCCCTCCTGCCCCTCCTC
CTGCTCCTGCCCCTCCTCCTGCTCCTGCCCCTCCTGCCCCTCCTGCCCCTCCTCCTGCTCCTGCCCCTCC
TGCCCCTCCTCCTGCTCCTGCCCCTCCTCCTGCTCCTGCCCCTCCTGCCCCTCCTGCCCCTCCTCCTGCT
CCTGCCCCTCCTCCTGCTCCTGCCCCTCCTGCCCCTCCTGCCCCTCCTGCCCCTCCTCCTGCTCCTGCCC
CTCCTCCTGCTCCTGCCCCTCCTGCTCCTGCCCCTCCCGCTCCTGCTCCTGCTCCTGTTCCACCGTGGGT
CCCTTTGCAGCCAATGCAACTTGGACGTTTTTGGGGTCTCCGGACACCATCTCTATGTCTTGGCCCTGAT
CCTGAGCCGCCCGGGGCTCCTGGTCTTCCGCCTCCTCGTCCTCGTCCTCTTCCCCGTCCTCGTCCATGGT
TATCACCCCCTCTTCTTTGAGGTCCACTGCCGCCGGAGCCTTCTGGTCCAGATGTGTCTCCCTTCTCTCC
TAGGCCATTTCCAGGTCCTGTACCTGGCCCCTCGTCAGACATGATTCACACTAAAAGAGATCAATAGACA
TCTTTATTAGACGACGCTCAGTGAATACAGGGAGTGCAGACTCCTGCCCCCTCCAACAGCCCCCCCACCC
TCATCCCCTTCATGGTCGCTGTCAGACAGATCCAGGTCTGAAAATTCCCCATCCTCCGAACCATCCTCGT
CCTCATCACCAATTACTCGCAGCCCGGAAAACTCCCGCTGAACATCCTCAAGATTTGCGTCCTGAGCCTC
AAGCCAGGCCTCAAATTCCTCGTCCCCCTTTTTGCTGGACGGTAGGGATGGGGATTCTCGGGACCCCTCC
TCTTCCTCTTCAAGGTCACCAGACAGAGATGCTACTGGGGCAACGGAAGAAAAGCTGGGTGCGGCCTGTG
AGGATCAGCTTATCGATGATAAGCTGTCAAACATGAGAATTCTTGAAGACGAAAGGGCCTCGTGATACGC
CTATTTTTATAGGTTAATGTCATGATAATAATGGTTTCTTAGACGTCAGGTGGCACTTTTCGGGGAAATG
TGCGCGGAACCCCTATTTGTTTATTTTTCTAAATACATTCAAATATGTATCCGCTCATGAGACAATAACC
CTGATAAATGCTTCAATAATATTGAAAAAGGAAGAGTATGAGTATTCAACATTTCCGTGTCGCCCTTATT
CCCTTTTTTGCGGCATTTTGCCTTCCTGTTTTTGCTCACCCAGAAACGCTGGTGAAAGTAAAAGATGCTG
AAGATCAGTTGGGTGCACGAGTGGGTTACATCGAACTGGATCTCAACAGCGGTAAGATCCTTGAGAGTTT
TCGCCCCGAAGAACGTTTTCCAATGATGAGCACTTTTAAAGTTCTGCTATGTGGCGCGGTATTATCCCGT
GTTGACGCCGGGCAAGAGCAACTCGGTCGCCGCATACACTATTCTCAGAATGACTTGGTTGAGTACTCAC
CAGTCACAGAAAAGCATCTTACGGATGGCATGACAGTAAGAGAATTATGCAGTGCTGCCATAACCATGAG
TGATAACACTGCGGCCAACTTACTTCTGACAACGATCGGAGGACCGAAGGAGCTAACCGCTTTTTTGCAC
AACATGGGGGATCATGTAACTCGCCTTGATCGTTGGGAACCGGAGCTGAATGAAGCCATACCAAACGACG
AGCGTGACACCACGATGCCTGCAGCAATGGCAACAACGTTGCGCAAACTATTAACTGGCGAACTACTTAC
TCTAGCTTCCCGGCAACAATTAATAGACTGGATGGAGGCGGATAAAGTTGCAGGACCACTTCTGCGCTCG
GCCCTTCCGGCTGGCTGGTTTATTGCTGATAAATCTGGAGCCGGTGAGCGTGGGTCTCGCGGTATCATTG
CAGCACTGGGGCCAGATGGTAAGCCCTCCCGTATCGTAGTTATCTACACGACGGGGAGTCAGGCAACTAT
GGATGAACGAAATAGACAGATCGCTGAGATAGGTGCCTCACTGATTAAGCATTGGTAACTGTCAGACCAA
GTTTACTCATATATACTTTAGATTGATTTAAAACTTCATTTTTAATTTAAAAGGATCTAGGTGAAGATCC
TTTTTGATAATCTCATGACCAAAATCCCTTAACGTGAGTTTTCGTTCCACTGAGCGTCAGACCCCGTAGA
AAAGATCAAAGGATCTTCTTGAGATCCTTTTTTTCTGCGCGTAATCTGCTGCTTGCAAACAAAAAAACCA
CCGCTACCAGCGGTGGTTTGTTTGCCGGATCAAGAGCTACCAACTCTTTTTCCGAAGGTAACTGGCTTCA
GCAGAGCGCAGATACCAAATACTGTCCTTCTAGTGTAGCCGTAGTTAGGCCACCACTTCAAGAACTCTGT
AGCACCGCCTACATACCTCGCTCTGCTAATCCTGTTACCAGTGGCTGCTGCCAGTGGCGATAAGTCGTGT
CTTACCGGGTTGGACTCAAGACGATAGTTACCGGATAAGGCGCAGCGGTCGGGCTGAACGGGGGGTTCGT
GCACACAGCCCAGCTTGGAGCGAACGACCTACACCGAACTGAGATACCTACAGCGTGAGCTATGAGAAAG
CGCCACGCTTCCCGAAGGGAGAAAGGCGGACAGGTATCCGGTAAGCGGCAGGGTCGGAACAGGAGAGCGC
ACGAGGGAGCTTCCAGGGGGAAACGCCTGGTATCTTTATAGTCCTGTCGGGTTTCGCCACCTCTGACTTG
AGCGTCGATTTTTGTGATGCTCGTCAGGGGGGCGGAGCCTATGGAAAAACGCCAGCAACGCGGCCTTTTT
ACGGTTCCTGGCCTTTTGCTGGCCTTGAAGCTGTCCCTGATGGTCGTCATCTACCTGCCTGGACAGCATG
GCCTGCAACGCGGGCATCCCGATGCCGCCGGAAGCGAGAAGAATCATAATGGGGAAGGCCATCCAGCCTC
GCGTCGCGAACGCCAGCAAGACGTAGCCCAGCGCGTCGGCCCCGAGATGCGCCGCGTGCGGCTGCTGGAG
ATGGCGGACGCGATGGATATGTTCTGCCAAGGGTTGGTTTGCGCATTCACAGTTCTCCGCAAGAATTGAT
TGGCTCCAATTCTTGGAGTGGTGAATCCGTTAGCGAGGTGCCGCCCTGCTTCATCCCCGTGGCCCGTTGC
TCGCGTTTGCTGGCGGTGTCCCCGGAAGAAATATATTTGCATGTCTTTAGTTCTATGATGACACAAACCC
CGCCCAGCGTCTTGTCATTGGCGAATTCGAACACGCAGATGCAGTCGGGGCGGCGCGGTCCGAGGTCCAC
TTCGCATATTAAGGTGACGCGTGTGGCCTCGAACACCGAGCGACCCTGCAGCGACCCGCTTAACAGCGTC
AACAGCGTGCCGCAGATCCCGGGGGGCAATGAGATATGAAAAAGCCTGAACTCACCGCGACGTCTGTCGA
GAAGTTTCTGATCGAAAAGTTCGACAGCGTCTCCGACCTGATGCAGCTCTCGGAGGGCGAAGAATCTCGT
GCTTTCAGCTTCGATGTAGGAGGGCGTGGATATGTCCTGCGGGTAAATAGCTGCGCCGATGGTTTCTACA
AAGATCGTTATGTTTATCGGCACTTTGCATCGGCCGCGCTCCCGATTCCGGAAGTGCTTGACATTGGGGA
ATTCAGCGAGAGCCTGACCTATTGCATCTCCCGCCGTGCACAGGGTGTCACGTTGCAAGACCTGCCTGAA
ACCGAACTGCCCGCTGTTCTGCAGCCGGTCGCGGAGGCCATGGATGCGATCGCTGCGGCCGATCTTAGCC
AGACGAGCGGGTTCGGCCCATTCGGACCGCAAGGAATCGGTCAATACACTACATGGCGTGATTTCATATG
CGCGATTGCTGATCCCCATGTGTATCACTGGCAAACTGTGATGGACGACACCGTCAGTGCGTCCGTCGCG
CAGGCTCTCGATGAGCTGATGCTTTGGGCCGAGGACTGCCCCGAAGTCCGGCACCTCGTGCACGCGGATT
TCGGCTCCAACAATGTCCTGACGGACAATGGCCGCATAACAGCGGTCATTGACTGGAGCGAGGCGATGTT
CGGGGATTCCCAATACGAGGTCGCCAACATCTTCTTCTGGAGGCCGTGGTTGGCTTGTATGGAGCAGCAG
ACGCGCTACTTCGAGCGGAGGCATCCGGAGCTTGCAGGATCGCCGCGGCTCCGGGCGTATATGCTCCGCA
TTGGTCTTGACCAACTCTATCAGAGCTTGGTTGACGGCAATTTCGATGATGCAGCTTGGGCGCAGGGTCG
ATGCGACGCAATCGTCCGATCCGGAGCCGGGACTGTCGGGCGTACACAAATCGCCCGCAGAAGCGCGGCC
GTCTGGACCGATGGCTGTGTAGAAGTACTCGCCGATAGTGGAAACCGACGCCCCAGCACTCGTCCGGATC
GGGAGATGGGGGAGGCTAACTGAAACACGGAAGGAGACAATACCGGAAGGAACCCGCGCTATGACGGCAA
TAAAAAGACAGAATAAAACGCACGGGTGTTGGGTCGTTTGTTCATAAACGCGGGGTTCGGTCCCAGGGCT
GGCACTCTGTCGATACCCCACCGAGACCCCATTGGGGCCAATACGCCCGCGTTTCTTCCTTTTCCCCACC
CCACCCCCCAAGTTCGGGTGAAGGCCCAGGGCTCGCAGCCAACGTCGGGGCGGCAGGCCCTGCCATAGCC
ACTGGCCCCGTGGGTTAGGGACGGGGTCCCCCATGGGGAATGGTTTATGGTTCGTGGGGGTTATTATTTT
GGGCGTTGCGTGGGGTCAGGTCCACGACTGGACTGAGCAGACAGACCCATGGTTTTTGGATGGCCTGGGC
ATGGACCGCATGTACTGGCGCGACACGAACACCGGGCGTCTGTGGCTGCCAAACACCCCCGACCCCCAAA
AACCACCGCGCGGATTTCTGGCGTGCCAAGCTAGTCGACCAATTCTCATGTTTGACAGCTTATCATCGCA
GATCCGGGCAACGTTGTTGCCATTGCTGCAGGCGCAGAACTGGTAGGTATGGAAGATCTATACATTGAAT
CAATATTGGCAATTAGCCATATTAGTCATTGGTTATATAGCATAAATCAATATTGGCTATTGGCCATTGC
ATACGTTGTATCTATATCATAATATGTACATTTATATTGGCTCATGTCCAATATGACCGCCATGTTGACA
TTGATTATTGACTAGTTATTAATAGTAATCAATTACGGGGTCATTAGTTCATAGCCCATATATGGAGTTC
CGCGTTACATAACTTACGGTAAATGGCCCGCCTGGCTGACCGCCCAACGACCCCCGCCCATTGACGTCAA
TAATGACGTATGTTCCCATAGTAACGCCAATAGGGACTTTCCATTGACGTCAATGGGTGGAGTATTTACG
GTAAACTGCCCACTTGGCAGTACATCAAGTGTATCATATGCCAAGTCCGCCCCCTATTGACGTCAATGAC
GGTAAATGGCCCGCCTGGCATTATGCCCAGTACATGACCTTACGGGACTTTCCTACTTGGCAGTACATCT
ACGTATTAGTCATCGCTATTACCATGGTGATGCGGTTTTGGCAGTACACCAATGGGCGTGGATAGCGGTT
TGACTCACGGGGATTTCCAAGTCTCCACCCCATTGACGTCAATGGGAGTTTGTTTTGGCACCAAAATCAA
CGGGACTTTCCAAAATGTCGTAATAACCCCGCCCCGTTGACGCAAATGGGCGGTAGGCGTGTACGGTGGG
AGGTCTATATAAGCAGAGCTCGTTTAGTGAACCGTCAGATCTCTAGAAGCTGGGTACCAGCTGCTAGC
Features (pLannotate 1.2.2; 22 found; start..end, strand, type, name):
     46..2277    +  CDS            env (fragment): ENV_HV1Y2 - Experimental evidence at protein level: Swiss-Prot protein existence level 1. [Transmembrane protein gp41]: Acts as a class I viral fusion protein. Under the current model, the protein has at least 3 conformational states: pre-fusion native state, pre-hairpin intermediate state, and post-fusion hairpin state. During fusion of viral and target intracellular membranes, the coiled coil regions (heptad repeats) assume a trimer-of-hairpins structure, positioning the fusion peptide in close proximity to the C-terminal region of the ectodomain. The formation of this structure appears to d
   2303..2437    -  polyA_signal   SV40 poly(A) signal: SV40 polyadenylation signal
   2460..2543    -  CDS            large T antigen (fragment): large T antigen from SV40 (simian virus 40)
   2546..2586    +  CDS            rop (fragment): Rop protein, which maintains plasmids at low copy number; rop
   2698..2716    -  misc_feature   MCS (fragment): pUC18/19 multiple cloning site
   3162..4951    -  rep_origin     oriP: Epstein-Barr virus oriP replication origin (Yates et al., 2000)
   4956..5174    -  CDS            gL (fragment): GL_EBVB9 - Experimental evidence at protein level: Swiss-Prot protein existence level 1. The heterodimer glycoprotein H-glycoprotein L is required for the fusion of viral and plasma membranes leading to virus entry into the host cell. Acts as a functional inhibitor of gH and maintains gH in an inhibited form. Upon binding to host integrins, gL dissociates from gH leading to activation of the viral fusion glycoproteins gB and gH. Fusion of EBV with B-lymphocytes requires the additional receptor- binding protein gp42, which forms a complex with gH/gL. The heterodimer gH/gL targets also host EPHA
   5257..7182    -  CDS            EBNA1: Epstein-Barr nuclear antigen 1, also known as EBNA-1 crucial for latent viral infection, and for episomal amplification of vectors containing the oriP origin (Okita et al., 2013)
   7220..7564    -  CDS            BRRF2_EBVB9 (fragment): Protein inferred from homology: Swiss-Prot protein existence level 3. From Epstein-Barr virus (strain B95-8) (HHV-4) (Human herpesvirus 4).
   7567..7590    -  promoter       tet promoter (fragment): E. coli promoter for tetracycline efflux protein gene
   7703..7807    +  promoter       AmpR promoter: bla
   7808..8668    +  CDS            AmpR: β-lactamase; bla; confers resistance to ampicillin, carbenicillin, and related antibiotics
   8839..9427    +  rep_origin     ori: high-copy-number ColE1/pMB1/pBR322/pUC origin of replication
   9473..9631    -  CDS            TcR (fragment): tetracycline efflux protein; tet; confers resistance to tetracycline
   9752..9952    -  CDS            MDV035 (fragment): UL24_GAHVM - Protein inferred from homology: Swiss-Prot protein existence level 3. May play a role in the dispersal of host nucleolin from the nucleolus throughout the nucleus leading to a decrease in ribosome biogenesis. From Gallid herpesvirus 2 (strain Chicken/Md5/ATCC VR-987) (GaHV-2) (Marek's disease herpesvirus type 1).
   9941..10003   +  promoter       Mini-TK promoter: minimal herpes simplex virus (HSV) thymidine kinase promoter
  10046..11083   +  CDS            HygR: hygromycin B phosphotransferase confers resistance to hygromycin
  11125..11173   +  polyA_signal   HSV TK poly(A) signal: herpes simplex virus thymidine kinase polyadenylation signal (Cole and Stacy, 1985)
  11373..11597   +  CDS            gH (fragment): GH_HHV11 - Experimental evidence at protein level: Swiss-Prot protein existence level 1. The heterodimer glycoprotein H-glycoprotein L is required for the fusion of viral and plasma membranes leading to virus entry into the host cell. Following initial binding to host receptor, membrane fusion is mediated by the fusion machinery composed of gB and the heterodimer gH/gL. May also be involved in the fusion between the virion envelope and the outer nuclear membrane during virion morphogenesis. From Human herpesvirus 1 (strain 17) (HHV-1) (Human herpes simplex virus 1).
  11628..11653   -  CDS            bla(M) (fragment): β-lactamase lacking the signal sequence; bla(M); allows cytosolic expression of β-lactamase
  11827..12206   +  enhancer       CMV enhancer: human cytomegalovirus immediate early enhancer
  12208..12407   +  promoter       CMV promoter: human cytomegalovirus (CMV) immediate early promoter
