[The description below was written by a language model from this plasmid's Addgene catalogue record and pLannotate feature annotations shown in this document.]
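Description:
pCEP4-B41gp160-754* is a mammalian expression plasmid built on the Invitrogen pCEP4 episomal backbone, with a recorded total size of about 12.5 kb. It carries a codon-optimized synthetic gene for the envelope glycoprotein (Env, gp160) of the HIV-1 B41 isolate. The roughly 2.3 kb insert sits between retained NheI and XhoI sites. It is transcribed from the human cytomegalovirus immediate-early enhancer and promoter and terminated by an SV40 polyadenylation signal. A CD5 leader peptide is fused at the N terminus of the insert to direct the protein into the secretory pathway. A premature stop codon at position 754 truncates the C-terminal end of Env. The record does not state the reason for this truncation, and no epitope tag or reporter is listed.

In E. coli the plasmid is maintained through a high-copy ColE1/pUC-type origin and selected with ampicillin via the β-lactamase gene. For mammalian cells, the backbone provides the Epstein-Barr virus oriP origin together with an EBNA1 coding sequence, which allow the plasmid to persist as a replicating extrachromosomal episome in permissive cells. A hygromycin B phosphotransferase cassette, driven by an HSV thymidine kinase promoter with a TK polyadenylation signal, permits selection of transfected cells. Several short annotated fragments (rop, TcR, large T antigen and assorted herpesvirus open reading frames) appear to be backbone remnants flanking these elements rather than functional genes. The associated publication concerns conformational engineering of Env based on mutational tolerance in its CD4- and PG16-bound states, so the construct likely serves to express B41 Env in human cells for such binding and mutational studies.
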