Addgene plasmid #123240: pCEP4-B41gp160-754*
Purpose: Mammalian expression plasmid for Env from the B41 HIV-1 isolate; C-terminal truncation
Depositing lab: Erik Procko. Depositing organization: University of Illinois at Urbana-Champaign. Publication: Conformational engineering of HIV-1 Env based on mutational tolerance in the CD4 and PG16 bound states. Heredia JD, Park J, Choi H, Gill KS, Procko E. J Virol. 2019 Mar 20. pii: JVI.00219-19. doi: 10.1128/JVI.00219-19. PubMed 30894475.
Backbone
  Vector backbone: pCEP4
  Backbone manufacturer: Invitrogen
  Backbone size w/o insert (bp): 10393
  Total vector size (bp): 12458
  Vector type: Mammalian Expression
  Selectable markers: Hygromycin
Growth in bacteria
  Bacterial resistance: Ampicillin, 100 μg/mL
  Growth temperature: 37°C
  Growth strain: DH5alpha
  Copy number: High Copy
Gene/Insert
  Gene/Insert name: HIV-1 (B41) Env (alt names: gp160; Env)
  Species: Human immunodeficiency virus 1
  Insert size (bp): 2283
  Mutation: Codon-optimized synthetic gene; Premature stop codon at position 754
  GenBank ID: AEO83374.1
  Promoter: CMV
  Tag / fusion protein: CD5 leader peptide (N terminal on insert)
  Cloning method: Restriction Enzyme; 5′ cloning site NheI (not destroyed); 3′ cloning site XhoI (not destroyed)
  Sequencing primers: 5′ CMV_fwd; 3′ EBV_rev
Terms and licenses: Academic/Nonprofit Terms; Industry Terms: Not Available to Industry
How to cite: pCEP4-B41gp160-754* was a gift from Erik Procko (Addgene plasmid # 123240 ; http://n2t.net/addgene:123240 ; RRID:Addgene_123240)
