>Addgene plasmid #123240 | pCEP4-B41gp160-754* | addgene partial sequence | sequence record 239625 | Addgene Partial NGS Result
GCTCCTGCCCCTCCCGCTCCTGCTCCTGCTCCTGTTCCACCGTGGGTCCCTTTGCAGCCAATGCAACTTG
GACGTTTTTGGGGTCTCCGGACACCATCTCTATGTCTTGGCCCTGATCCTGAGCCGCCCGGGGCTCCTGG
TCTTCCGCCTCCTCGTCCTCGTCCTCTTCCCCGTCCTCGTCCATGGTTATCACCCCCTCTTCTTTGAGGT
CCACTGCCGCCGGAGCCTTCTGGTCCAGATGTGTCTCCCTTCTCTCCTAGGCCATTTCCAGGTCCTGTAC
CTGGCCCCTCGTCAGACATGATTCACACTAAAAGAGATCAATAGACATCTTTATTAGACGACGCTCAGTG
AATACAGGGAGTGCAGACTCCTGCCCCCTCCAACAGCCCCCCCACCCTCATCCCCTTCATGGTCGCTGTC
AGACAGATCCAGGTCTGAAAATTCCCCATCCTCCGAACCATCCTCGTCCTCATCACCAATTACTCGCAGC
CCGGAAAACTCCCGCTGAACATCCTCAAGATTTGCGTCCTGAGCCTCAAGCCAGGCCTCAAATTCCTCGT
CCCCCTTTTTGCTGGACGGTAGGGATGGGGATTCTCGGGACCCCTCCTCTTCCTCTTCAAGGTCACCAGA
CAGAGATGCTACTGGGGCAACGGAAGAAAAGCTGGGTGCGGCCTGTGAGGATCAGCTTATCGATGATAAG
CTGTCAAACATGAGAATTCTTGAAGACGAAAGGGCCTCGTGATACGCCTATTTTTATAGGTTAATGTCAT
GATAATAATGGTTTCTTAGACGTCAGGTGGCACTTTTCGGGGAAATGTGCGCGGAACCCCTATTTGTTTA
TTTTTCTAAATACATTCAAATATGTATCCGCTCATGAGACAATAACCCTGATAAATGCTTCAATAATATT
GAAAAAGGAAGAGTATGAGTATTCAACATTTCCGTGTCGCCCTTATTCCCTTTTTTGCGGCATTTTGCCT
TCCTGTTTTTGCTCACCCAGAAACGCTGGTGAAAGTAAAAGATGCTGAAGATCAGTTGGGTGCACGAGTG
GGTTACATCGAACTGGATCTCAACAGCGGTAAGATCCTTGAGAGTTTTCGCCCCGAAGAACGTTTTCCAA
TGATGAGCACTTTTAAAGTTCTGCTATGTGGCGCGGTATTATCCCGTGTTGACGCCGGGCAAGAGCAACT
CGGTCGCCGCATACACTATTCTCAGAATGACTTGGTTGAGTACTCACCAGTCACAGAAAAGCATCTTACG
GATGGCATGACAGTAAGAGAATTATGCAGTGCTGCCATAACCATGAGTGATAACACTGCGGCCAACTTAC
TTCTGACAACGATCGGAGGACCGAAGGAGCTAACCGCTTTTTTGCACAACATGGGGGATCATGTAACTCG
CCTTGATCGTTGGGAACCGGAGCTGAATGAAGCCATACCAAACGACGAGCGTGACACCACGATGCCTGCA
GCAATGGCAACAACGTTGCGCAAACTATTAACTGGCGAACTACTTACTCTAGCTTCCCGGCAACAATTAA
TAGACTGGATGGAGGCGGATAAAGTTGCAGGACCACTTCTGCGCTCGGCCCTTCCGGCTGGCTGGTTTAT
TGCTGATAAATCTGGAGCCGGTGAGCGTGGGTCTCGCGGTATCATTGCAGCACTGGGGCCAGATGGTAAG
CCCTCCCGTATCGTAGTTATCTACACGACGGGGAGTCAGGCAACTATGGATGAACGAAATAGACAGATCG
CTGAGATAGGTGCCTCACTGATTAAGCATTGGTAACTGTCAGACCAAGTTTACTCATATATACTTTAGAT
TGATTTAAAACTTCATTTTTAATTTAAAAGGATCTAGGTGAAGATCCTTTTTGATAATCTCATGACCAAA
ATCCCTTAACGTGAGTTTTCGTTCCACTGAGCGTCAGACCCCGTAGAAAAGATCAAAGGATCTTCTTGAG
ATCCTTTTTTTCTGCGCGTAATCTGCTGCTTGCAAACAAAAAAACCACCGCTACCAGCGGTGGTTTGTTT
GCCGGATCAAGAGCTACCAACTCTTTTTCCGAAGGTAACTGGCTTCAGCAGAGCGCAGATACCAAATACT
GTCCTTCTAGTGTAGCCGTAGTTAGGCCACCACTTCAAGAACTCTGTAGCACCGCCTACATACCTCGCTC
TGCTAATCCTGTTACCAGTGGCTGCTGCCAGTGGCGATAAGTCGTGTCTTACCGGGTTGGACTCAAGACG
ATAGTTACCGGATAAGGCGCAGCGGTCGGGCTGAACGGGGGGTTCGTGCACACAGCCCAGCTTGGAGCGA
ACGACCTACACCGAACTGAGATACCTACAGCGTGAGCTATGAGAAAGCGCCACGCTTCCCGAAGGGAGAA
AGGCGGACAGGTATCCGGTAAGCGGCAGGGTCGGAACAGGAGAGCGCACGAGGGAGCTTCCAGGGGGAAA
CGCCTGGTATCTTTATAGTCCTGTCGGGTTTCGCCACCTCTGACTTGAGCGTCGATTTTTGTGATGCTCG
TCAGGGGGGCGGAGCCTATGGAAAAACGCCAGCAACGCGGCCTTTTTACGGTTCCTGGCCTTTTGCTGGC
CTTGAAGCTGTCCCTGATGGTCGTCATCTACCTGCCTGGACAGCATGGCCTGCAACGCGGGCATCCCGAT
GCCGCCGGAAGCGAGAAGAATCATAATGGGGAAGGCCATCCAGCCTCGCGTCGCGAACGCCAGCAAGACG
TAGCCCAGCGCGTCGGCCCCGAGATGCGCCGCGTGCGGCTGCTGGAGATGGCGGACGCGATGGATATGTT
CTGCCAAGGGTTGGTTTGCGCATTCACAGTTCTCCGCAAGAATTGATTGGCTCCAATTCTTGGAGTGGTG
AATCCGTTAGCGAGGTGCCGCCCTGCTTCATCCCCGTGGCCCGTTGCTCGCGTTTGCTGGCGGTGTCCCC
GGAAGAAATATATTTGCATGTCTTTAGTTCTATGATGACACAAACCCCGCCCAGCGTCTTGTCATTGGCG
AATTCGAACACGCAGATGCAGTCGGGGCGGCGCGGTCCGAGGTCCACTTCGCATATTAAGGTGACGCGTG
TGGCCTCGAACACCGAGCGACCCTGCAGCGACCCGCTTAACAGCGTCAACAGCGTGCCGCAGATCCCGGG
GGGCAATGAGATATGAAAAAGCCTGAACTCACCGCGACGTCTGTCGAGAAGTTTCTGATCGAAAAGTTCG
ACAGCGTCTCCGACCTGATGCAGCTCTCGGAGGGCGAAGAATCTCGTGCTTTCAGCTTCGATGTAGGAGG
GCGTGGATATGTCCTGCGGGTAAATAGCTGCGCCGATGGTTTCTACAAAGATCGTTATGTTTATCGGCAC
TTTGCATCGGCCGCGCTCCCGATTCCGGAAGTGCTTGACATTGGGGAATTCAGCGAGAGCCTGACCTATT
GCATCTCCCGCCGTGCACAGGGTGTCACGTTGCAAGACCTGCCTGAAACCGAACTGCCCGCTGTTCTGCA
GCCGGTCGCGGAGGCCATGGATGCGATCGCTGCGGCCGATCTTAGCCAGACGAGCGGGTTCGGCCCATTC
GGACCGCAAGGAATCGGTCAATACACTACATGGCGTGATTTCATATGCGCGATTGCTGATCCCCATGTGT
ATCACTGGCAAACTGTGATGGACGACACCGTCAGTGCGTCCGTCGCGCAGGCTCTCGATGAGCTGATGCT
TTGGGCCGAGGACTGCCCCGAAGTCCGGCACCTCGTGCACGCGGATTTCGGCTCCAACAATGTCCTGACG
GACAATGGCCGCATAACAGCGGTCATTGACTGGAGCGAGGCGATGTTCGGGGATTCCCAATACGAGGTCG
CCAACATCTTCTTCTGGAGGCCGTGGTTGGCTTGTATGGAGCAGCAGACGCGCTACTTCGAGCGGAGGCA
TCCGGAGCTTGCAGGATCGCCGCGGCTCCGGGCGTATATGCTCCGCATTGGTCTTGACCAACTCTATCAG
AGCTTGGTTGACGGCAATTTCGATGATGCAGCTTGGGCGCAGGGTCGATGCGACGCAATCGTCCGATCCG
GAGCCGGGACTGTCGGGCGTACACAAATCGCCCGCAGAAGCGCGGCCGTCTGGACCGATGGCTGTGTAGA
AGTACTCGCCGATAGTGGAAACCGACGCCCCAGCACTCGTCCGGATCGGGAGATGGGGGAGGCTAACTGA
AACACGGAAGGAGACAATACCGGAAGGAACCCGCGCTATGACGGCAATAAAAAGACAGAATAAAACGCAC
GGGTGTTGGGTCGTTTGTTCATAAACGCGGGGTTCGGTCCCAGGGCTGGCACTCTGTCGATACCCCACCG
AGACCCCATTGGGGCCAATACGCCCGCGTTTCTTCCTTTTCCCCACCCCACCCCCCAAGTTCGGGTGAAG
GCCCAGGGCTCGCAGCCAACGTCGGGGCGGCAGGCCCTGCCATAGCCACTGGCCCCGTGGGTTAGGGACG
GGGTCCCCCATGGGGAATGGTTTATGGTTCGTGGGGGTTATTATTTTGGGCGTTGCGTGGGGTCAGGTCC
ACGACTGGACTGAGCAGACAGACCCATGGTTTTTGGATGGCCTGGGCATGGACCGCATGTACTGGCGCGA
CACGAACACCGGGCGTCTGTGGCTGCCAAACACCCCCGACCCCCAAAAACCACCGCGCGGATTTCTGGCG
TGCCAAGCTAGTCGACCAATTCTCATGTTTGACAGCTTATCATCGCAGATCCGGGCAACGTTGTTGCCAT
TGCTGCAGGCGCAGAACTGGTAGGTATGGAAGATCTATACATTGAATCAATATTGGCAATTAGCCATATT
AGTCATTGGTTATATAGCATAAATCAATATTGGCTATTGGCCATTGCATACGTTGTATCTATATCATAAT
ATGTACATTTATATTGGCTCATGTCCAATATGACCGCCATGTTGACATTGATTATTGACTAGTTATTAAT
AGTAATCAATTACGGGGTCATTAGTTCATAGCCCATATATGGAGTTCCGCGTTACATAACTTACGGTAAA
TGGCCCGCCTGGCTGACCGCCCAACGACCCCCGCCCATTGACGTCAATAATGACGTATGTTCCCATAGTA
ACGCCAATAGGGACTTTCCATTGACGTCAATGGGTGGAGTATTTACGGTAAACTGCCCACTTGGCAGTAC
ATCAAGTGTATCATATGCCAAGTCCGCCCCCTATTGACGTCAATGACGGTAAATGGCCCGCCTGGCATTA
TGCCCAGTACATGACCTTACGGGACTTTCCTACTTGGCAGTACATCTACGTATTAGTCATCGCTATTACC
ATGGTGATGCGGTTTTGGCAGTACACCAATGGGCGTGGATAGCGGTTTGACTCACGGGGATTTCCAAGTC
TCCACCCCATTGACGTCAATGGGAGTTTGTTTTGGCACCAAAATCAACGGGACTTTCCAAAATGTCGTAA
TAACCCCGCCCCGTTGACGCAAATGGGCGGTAGGCGTGTACGGTGGGAGGTCTATATAAGCAGAGCTCGT
TTAGTGAACCGTCAGATCTCTAGAAGCTGGGTACCAGCTGCTAGCGCCACCATGCCAATGGGTAGTCTTC
AGCCTCTCGCCACCTTGTATCTGCTCGGTATGCTGGTTGCCAGCGTTCTGGCTAACTTGTGGGTGACCGT
ATACTACGGGGTCCCGGTATGGAAGGAGGCAAACACTACACTCTTCTGTGCTTCCGACGCAAAGGGGTAT
GATACGGAGAAGCATAATGTCTGGGCGACACATGCATGTGTGCCTACAGACCCAAACCCGCAGGAAGTCC
TCCTTGGTAATAACGTGACCGAGAACTTTAATATGTGGAAAAATAACATGGTAGAGCAGATGCATGAAGA
CATTATAAGCTTGTGGGATCAATCTCTTAAGCCGTGTGTGAAGCTGACACCGCTTTGCGTAACACTCAAT
TGTACGGATTTGACGAAAAATAGCACTACCAATAACTCCACCGCTACTAACAATACCACGAACAATAGTA
CCGAAAAAATGGAGATGGACAAAGGCGAGATGAAGAATTGCTCCTTTAATATCACAACAAATATTCGAGA
TAAGATGCAGAAAGAATACGCTTTGCTGTACAAGCTTGACATCGTGCCGATCGACAATGGCAAGAATAAC
AGCAACACCAATTATCGCCTGATTTCATGTAATACCTCAGTAATTACGCAATCATGTCCCAAAGTGTCAT
TTCAGCCCATTCCTATTCATTATTGTGCACCCGCCGGTTTTGCAATACTTAAGTGTAATAATAAGACCTT
TAATGGAAGCGGGCCTTGTACTAATGTGTCTTCCGTGCAATGCACTCACGGTATCCGACCTGTTGTTTCA
ACCCAGCTTTTGCTGAACGGAAGTCTCGCTGAAGAAGAAATCGTGATTAGGTCCGCTAACTTCTCTGACA
ACACGAAGACTATAATTGTCCAACTTAAGGAAGCGGTCGAAATAAACTGTACGCGCCCGAATAATAACAC
GCGAAAATCAATTAACATCGGGCCTGGGCGAGCTTTTTATGCTACTGGCAACATAATAGGGGACATCCGC
CAAGCTCATTGTAACATATCACGGACAAAGTGGAATAATACGTTGACAGAAATTGCTAAGAAGCTGAACA
AGCAGTACGAGAATAGAACAATAGCATTTAATCAATCCTCCGGAGGCGATCTTGAGATCGTCATGCATTC
ATTCAACTGCGGTGGAGAATTTTTCTATTGCAACACTTCCCAGCTGTTCAGAGATACGTGGAACAACACT
TGGAACGGCATATGGAACAACGATACGGAGGTCAACGAGACTATCACACTTCCGTGTAGAATCAAACAAA
TAATCAATATGTGGCAAGAAGTCGGGAAGGCGATGTATGCCCCGCCAATCCGCGGCCAAATCAATTGCTC
ATCAAATATTACGGGACTCCTGCTCACCCGCGACGGGGGAGAAAGCAACAAGACCATAGAGGTCTTCCGG
CCCGGTGGCGGAGACATGAGGGACAACTGGAGGTCCGAGCTGTATAAGTACAAAGTTGTTAAGATAGAGC
CCCTCGGGGTTGCTCCCACCAAAGCTAAAAGAAGAGTGGTGCAACGAGAGAAAAGAGCCGTCGGCTTGGG
TGCCCTCTTCGTCGGATTTTTGGGAGCTGCAGGTAGCACAATGGGTGCTGCCTCTATAACGCTGACCGTA
CAAGCTCGACAGCTTCTTAGTGGTATCGTTCAACAACAAAACAATCTCTTGCGAGCAATAGAAGCCCAAC
AGCATTTGCTTCAACTGACAGTATGGGGCGTTAAGCAGTTGCAAGCGCGGGTCTTGGCGGTCGAACGATA
CCTGAAAGACCAGCAACTCCTGGGCTTGTGGGGATGCAGCGGCAAACTTATATGTACCACAGCTGTACCT
TGGAACACCAGCTGGAGTAACAAGAGTTACGATTATATCTGGGACAACATGACGTGGATGCAATGGGAGC
GCGAGATTGATAACTATACAGGAGTTATCTACAAGCTGATTGAGGAATCCCAGAACCAACAGGAGAAAAA
TGAACAAGAACTTTTGGCCCTGGATAAATGGGCAAATCTGTGGAACTGGTTTGACATCACAAGATGGCTT
TGGTACATTAAGATTTTTATTATGATCGTAGGGGGTTTGGTAGGGCTTCGGATCGTTTTTGCTGTGCTCT
CCATCGTGAACCGAGTCAGGCAGGGGTACTCACCTTTGAGCCTGCAAACGCACTTTCCTGCGCCAAGAGG
ACCGGATCGACCAGAGGGAACGGAGGAGGAAGGTGGTGACCGGGATCGGGATCGCAGCACTCCCCTCGTG
GATGGGTTCCTTTGATAACTCGAGGCCGGCAAGGCCGGATCCAGACATGATAAGATACATTGATGAGTTT
GGACAAACCACAACTAGAATGCAGTGAAAAAAATGCTTTATTTGTGAAATTTGTGATGCTATTGCTTTAT
TTGTAACCATTATAAGCTGCAATAAACAAGTTAACAACAACAATTGCATTCATTTTATGTTTCAGGTTCA
GGGGGAGGTGTGGGAGGTTTTTTAAAGCAAGTAAAACCTCTACAAATGTGGTATGGCTGATTATGATCCG
GCTGCCTCGCGCGTTTCGGTGATGACGGTGAAAACCTCTGACACATGCAGCTCCCGGAGACGGTCACAGC
TTGTCTGTAAGCGGATGCCGGGAGCAGACAAGCCCGTCAGGGCGCGTCAGCGGGTGTTGGCGGGTGTCGG
GGCGCAGCCATGAGGTCGACTCTAGAGGATCGATCCCCGCCCCGGACGAACTAAACCTGACTACGACATC
TCTGCCCCTTCTTCGCGGGGCAGTGCATGTAATCCCTTCAGTTGGTTGGTACAACTTGCCAACTGGGCCC
TGTTCCACATGTGACACGGGGGGGGACCAAACACAAAGGGGTTCTCTGACTGTAGTTGACATCCTTATAA
ATGGATGTGCACATTTGCCAACACTGAGTGGCTTTCATCCTGGAGCAGACTTTGCAGTCTGTGGACTGCA
ACACAACATTGCCTTTATGTGTAACTCTTGGCTGAAGCTCTTACACCAATGCTGGGGGACATGTACCTCC
CAGGGGCCCAGGAAGACTACGGGAGGCTACACCAACGTCAATCAGAGGGGCCTGTGTAGCTACCGATAAG
CGGACCCTCAAGAGGGCATTAGCAATAGTGTTTATAAGGCCCCCTTGTTAACCCTAAACGGGTAGCATAT
GCTTCCCGGGTAGTAGTATATACTATCCAGACTAACCCTAATTCAATAGCATATGTTACCCAACGGGAAG
CATATGCTATCGAATTAGGGTTAGTAAAAGGGTCCTAAGGAACAGCGATATCTCCCACCCCATGAGCTGT
CACGGTTTTATTTACATGGGGTCAGGATTCCACGAGGGTAGTGAACCATTTTAGTCACAAGGGCAGTGGC
TGAAGATCAAGGAGCGGGCAGTGAACTCTCCTGAATCTTCGCCTGCTTCTTCATTCTCCTTCGTTTAGCT
AATAGAATAACTGCTGAGTTGTGAACAGTAAGGTGTATGTGAGGTGCTCGAAAACAAGGTTTCAGGTGAC
GCCCCCAGAATAAAATTTGGACGGGGGGTTCAGTGGTGGCATTGTGCTATGACACCAATATAACCCTCAC
AAACCCCTTGGGCAATAAATACTAGTGTAGGAATGAAACATTCTGAATATCTTTAACAATAGAAATCCAT
GGGGTGGGGACAAGCCGTAAAGACTGGATGTCCATCTCACACGAATTTATGGCTATGGGCAACACATAAT
CCTAGTGCAATATGATACTGGGGTTATTAAGATGTGTCCCAGGCAGGGACCAAGACAGGTGAACCATGTT
GTTACACTCTATTTGTAACAAGGGGAAAGAGAGTGGACGCCGACAGCAGCGGACTCCACTGGTTGTCTCT
AACACCCCCGAAAATTAAACGGGGCTCCACGCCAATGGGGCCCATAAACAAAGACAAGTGGCCACTCTTT
TTTTTGAAATTGTGGAGTGGGGGCACGCGTCAGCCCCCACACGCCGCCCTGCGGTTTTGGACTGTAAAAT
AAGGGTGTAATAACTTGGCTGATTGTAACCCCGCTAACCACTGCGGTCAAACCACTTGCCCACAAAACCA
CTAATGGCACCCCGGGGAATACCTGCATAAGTAGGTGGGCGGGCCAAGATAGGGGCGCGATTGCTGCGAT
CTGGAGGACAAATTACACACACTTGCGCCTGAGCGCCAAGCACAGGGTTGTTGGTCCTCATATTCACGAG
GTCGCTGAGAGCACGGTGGGCTAATGTTGCCATGGGTAGCATATACTACCCAAATATCTGGATAGCATAT
GCTATCCTAATCTATATCTGGGTAGCATAGGCTATCCTAATCTATATCTGGGTAGCATATGCTATCCTAA
TCTATATCTGGGTAGTATATGCTATCCTAATTTATATCTGGGTAGCATAGGCTATCCTAATCTATATCTG
GGTAGCATATGCTATCCTAATCTATATCTGGGTAGTATATGCTATCCTAATCTGT
